>Addgene plasmid #21496 | P-miR-145 (pTransluc-miR-145-1) | depositor full sequence | sequence record 9899 | Author sequence
GGTACCGAGCTCTTACGCGTGCTAGCCATACTATCAGCCACTTGTGATGCTGGGGAAGTTCCTCTACACA
AGTTCCCCTGGTGCCACGATCTGCTTCACGAGTCTGGGCATGTCCTGACTCCTCTGTGTACCCCAGTGTG
TCCATCTTAGCATGAGGCGTTAGCATTTCCCCAGCACCCTGCCTCTGCTTTCTCTTTCTGAGCCCATGGC
AGACACAGCTAATCAGTAAAGGCATATATTCTTTTTTTTTTGAGACACAGTCTCACTCCATCACCCAGGC
TGGAGTGCAGTGGCATAATCTCAGCTCACTGCAACCTCCTCCTCCCAGGGTCAAGCAATTCTCGTGCCTC
AGCCTCCCAAGTAGCTGAGATTACAGGTGTGCGCCACCACACCTGGCTAATTTTTGTATTTTTAGTAGAG
ATGGGGTTTCACTATGTTGGCCAGGCTGGTCTCAAACTCCTGACTTCAGGTGATCTGCCCGCCTCGGCCT
CCCAAAGTGCTGGGATTACAGGCATGAGCCTCCACGCCCCGCCAGGCATCCATTCTTGAAGTGCTCAGAT
GCAGCTTCAGAATCCTCAACAATGAGCCCTGGAAAGCCACTAGTACTGATTCACAGCTGAAACTCATTCA
TCATTTGTGGATCAAACAATTCCTAAAAACCCTTTCAGCCCTGAAGATAAAAATTCTGGCCTTTGAGTCA
GGGTCTTCACTCTGTACTTCTAACCTTGGCTCCGGGGTATTGCCGAAACCAGTCCAGGCACGTCACAAAT
GTCTGACTTCTCCCAGAGGCTTCAGAAGCACAATGAGCAGCAGAGGAGAGCCATGGAGCCAAGCACAGTC
TCATTTAACCTCCCCAAAAGCTTGGGAAGTGGGTGGTGTTATAGCCCCATTTTACAGATGAGAAAAACTG
AGGCTTATTTAAGCAGCTCACCTAAAGTCACATATTGATTGTGCTGAGCTGAGATTGTACCCTAATCTGC
CTTCAAATCCATGTTTTTACCCATTGCATGTGATTATGGAACCTGGGACCGAGGAGCAGGAGGAGAACAT
TCTAAATTCTGCTCCCATCTTGTCTTTACATCTCAGGTCACTTTTAGCAAAGACAGACCCGGACACTTGC
CATTAATACTACAGGCTTCCTTCCTCCTACCCCCTTCCCCCAATCTTATTCATCTCACCTCTCCAGTAGG
TCGTGGACTCATGCATTTTATAATTAAAGAAGGCCAAGGCTCAGGGGTTAAGTGACTTACTGGAGGTTAT
CAGAGAGGAAGTTGCCAAACCCAGGCTAGGAACTGAATGGTTGGTTTAAATCCACCCCTCTGGCAGGAGA
CTGGGGAATACACATGAGCCGTGCAGACAGCAGAGGGCAGTCCTGGGGGTGGGGGCGCCAGAGGGTTTCC
GGTACTTTTCAGGGCAATTGAAGTTCCGGTCACTACTCCCCCCCAGAGCAATAAGCCACATCCGGCGACG
TGTGGCACCCCACCCTGGCTGCTACAGATGGGGCTGGATGCAGAAGAGAACTCCAGCTGGTCCTTAGGGA
CACGGAGATCTGGGTATATAATGGAAGCTTGGCATTCCGGTACTGTTGGTAAAGCCACCATGGAAGACGC
CAAAAACATAAAGAAAGGCCCGGCGCCATTCTATCCGCTGGAAGATGGAACCGCTGGAGAGCAACTGCAT
AAGGCTATGAAGAGATACGCCCTGGTTCCTGGAACAATTGCTTTTACAGATGCACATATCGAGGTGGACA
TCACTTACGCTGAGTACTTCGAAATGTCCGTTCGGTTGGCAGAAGCTATGAAACGATATGGGCTGAATAC
AAATCACAGAATCGTCGTATGCAGTGAAAACTCTCTTCAATTCTTTATGCCGGTGTTGGGCGCGTTATTT
ATCGGAGTTGCAGTTGCGCCCGCGAACGACATTTATAATGAACGTGAATTGCTCAACAGTATGGGCATTT
CGCAGCCTACCGTGGTGTTCGTTTCCAAAAAGGGGTTGCAAAAAATTTTGAACGTGCAAAAAAAGCTCCC
AATCATCCAAAAAATTATTATCATGGATTCTAAAACGGATTACCAGGGATTTCAGTCGATGTACACGTTC
GTCACATCTCATCTACCTCCCGGTTTTAATGAATACGATTTTGTGCCAGAGTCCTTCGATAGGGACAAGA
CAATTGCACTGATCATGAACTCCTCTGGATCTACTGGTCTGCCTAAAGGTGTCGCTCTGCCTCATAGAAC
TGCCTGCGTGAGATTCTCGCATGCCAGAGATCCTATTTTTGGCAATCAAATCATTCCGGATACTGCGATT
TTAAGTGTTGTTCCATTCCATCACGGTTTTGGAATGTTTACTACACTCGGATATTTGATATGTGGATTTC
GAGTCGTCTTAATGTATAGATTTGAAGAAGAGCTGTTTCTGAGGAGCCTTCAGGATTACAAGATTCAAAG
TGCGCTGCTGGTGCCAACCCTATTCTCCTTCTTCGCCAAAAGCACTCTGATTGACAAATACGATTTATCT
AATTTACACGAAATTGCTTCTGGTGGCGCTCCCCTCTCTAAGGAAGTCGGGGAAGCGGTTGCCAAGAGGT
TCCATCTGCCAGGTATCAGGCAAGGATATGGGCTCACTGAGACTACATCAGCTATTCTGATTACACCCGA
GGGGGATGATAAACCGGGCGCGGTCGGTAAAGTTGTTCCATTTTTTGAAGCGAAGGTTGTGGATCTGGAT
ACCGGGAAAACGCTGGGCGTTAATCAAAGAGGCGAACTGTGTGTGAGAGGTCCTATGATTATGTCCGGTT
ATGTAAACAATCCGGAAGCGACCAACGCCTTGATTGACAAGGATGGATGGCTACATTCTGGAGACATAGC
TTACTGGGACGAAGACGAACACTTCTTCATCGTTGACCGCCTGAAGTCTCTGATTAAGTACAAAGGCTAT
CAGGTGGCTCCCGCTGAATTGGAATCCATCTTGCTCCAACACCCCAACATCTTCGACGCAGGTGTCGCAG
GTCTTCCCGACGATGACGCCGGTGAACTTCCCGCCGCCGTTGTTGTTTTGGAGCACGGAAAGACGATGAC
GGAAAAAGAGATCGTGGATTACGTCGCCAGTCAAGTAACAACCGCGAAAAAGTTGCGCGGAGGAGTTGTG
TTTGTGGACGAAGTACCGAAAGGTCTTACCGGAAAACTCGACGCAAGAAAAATCAGAGAGATCCTCATAA
AGGCCAAGAAGGGCGGAAAGATCGCCGTGTAATTCTAGAGTCGGGGCGGCCGGCCGCTTCGAGCAGACAT
GATAAGATACATTGATGAGTTTGGACAAACCACAACTAGAATGCAGTGAAAAAAATGCTTTATTTGTGAA
ATTTGTGATGCTATTGCTTTATTTGTAACCATTATAAGCTGCAATAAACAAGTTAACAACAACAATTGCA
TTCATTTTATGTTTCAGGTTCAGGGGGAGGTGTGGGAGGTTTTTTAAAGCAAGTAAAACCTCTACAAATG
TGGTAAAATCGATAAGGATCCGTCGACCCCGCCAACCAGATGATCTGTTCTCCCGCCAACCAGATGATCT
GTTCTCGATGCCCTTGAGAGCCTTCAACCCAGTCAGCTCCTTCCGGTGGGCGCGGGGCATGACTATCGTC
GCCGCACTTATGACTGTCTTCTTTATCATGCAACTCGTAGGACAGGTGCCGGCAGCGCTCTTCCGCTTCC
TCGCTCACTGACTCGCTGCGCTCGGTCGTTCGGCTGCGGCGAGCGGTATCAGCTCACTCAAAGGCGGTAA
TACGGTTATCCACAGAATCAGGGGATAACGCAGGAAAGAACATGTGAGCAAAAGGCCAGCAAAAGGCCAG
GAACCGTAAAAAGGCCGCGTTGCTGGCGTTTTTCCATAGGCTCCGCCCCCCTGACGAGCATCACAAAAAT
CGACGCTCAAGTCAGAGGTGGCGAAACCCGACAGGACTATAAAGATACCAGGCGTTTCCCCCTGGAAGCT
CCCTCGTGCGCTCTCCTGTTCCGACCCTGCCGCTTACCGGATACCTGTCCGCCTTTCTCCCTTCGGGAAG
CGTGGCGCTTTCTCATAGCTCACGCTGTAGGTATCTCAGTTCGGTGTAGGTCGTTCGCTCCAAGCTGGGC
TGTGTGCACGAACCCCCCGTTCAGCCCGACCGCTGCGCCTTATCCGGTAACTATCGTCTTGAGTCCAACC
CGGTAAGACACGACTTATCGCCACTGGCAGCAGCCACTGGTAACAGGATTAGCAGAGCGAGGTATGTAGG
CGGTGCTACAGAGTTCTTGAAGTGGTGGCCTAACTACGGCTACACTAGAAGGACAGTATTTGGTATCTGC
GCTCTGCTGAAGCCAGTTACCTTCGGAAAAAGAGTTGGTAGCTCTTGATCCGGCAAACAAACCACCGCTG
GTAGCGGTGGTTTTTTTGTTTGCAAGCAGCAGATTACGCGCAGAAAAAAAGGATCTCAAGAAGATCCTTT
GATCTTTTCTACGGGGTCTGACGCTCAGTGGAACGAAAACTCACGTTAAGGGATTTTGGTCATGAGATTA
TCAAAAAGGATCTTCACCTAGATCCTTTTAAATTAAAAATGAAGTTTTAAATCAATCTAAAGTATATATG
AGTAAACTTGGTCTGACAGTTACCAATGCTTAATCAGTGAGGCACCTATCTCAGCGATCTGTCTATTTCG
TTCATCCATAGTTGCCTGACTCCCCGTCGTGTAGATAACTACGATACGGGAGGGCTTACCATCTGGCCCC
AGTGCTGCAATGATACCGCGAGACCCACGCTCACCGGCTCCAGATTTATCAGCAATAAACCAGCCAGCCG
GAAGGGCCGAGCGCAGAAGTGGTCCTGCAACTTTATCCGCCTCCATCCAGTCTATTAATTGTTGCCGGGA
AGCTAGAGTAAGTAGTTCGCCAGTTAATAGTTTGCGCAACGTTGTTGCCATTGCTACAGGCATCGTGGTG
TCACGCTCGTCGTTTGGTATGGCTTCATTCAGCTCCGGTTCCCAACGATCAAGGCGAGTTACATGATCCC
CCATGTTGTGCAAAAAAGCGGTTAGCTCCTTCGGTCCTCCGATCGTTGTCAGAAGTAAGTTGGCCGCAGT
GTTATCACTCATGGTTATGGCAGCACTGCATAATTCTCTTACTGTCATGCCATCCGTAAGATGCTTTTCT
GTGACTGGTGAGTACTCAACCAAGTCATTCTGAGAATAGTGTATGCGGCGACCGAGTTGCTCTTGCCCGG
CGTCAATACGGGATAATACCGCGCCACATAGCAGAACTTTAAAAGTGCTCATCATTGGAAAACGTTCTTC
GGGGCGAAAACTCTCAAGGATCTTACCGCTGTTGAGATCCAGTTCGATGTAACCCACTCGTGCACCCAAC
TGATCTTCAGCATCTTTTACTTTCACCAGCGTTTCTGGGTGAGCAAAAACAGGAAGGCAAAATGCCGCAA
AAAAGGGAATAAGGGCGACACGGAAATGTTGAATACTCATACTCTTCCTTTTTCAATATTATTGAAGCAT
TTATCAGGGTTATTGTCTCATGAGCGGATACATATTTGAATGTATTTAGAAAAATAAACAAATAGGGGTT
CCGCGCACATTTCCCCGAAAAGTGCCACCTG
[124 nt withheld, positions 5632-5755]
C
[91 nt withheld, positions 5757-5847]
A
[49 nt withheld, positions 5849-5897]
CCTTTGACGTTGGAGTCCACGTTCTTT
[37 nt withheld, positions 5925-5961]
ACCCTATCTCGGTCTATTCTTTTGATTTATAAGGGATTTTGCCGATTTCGGCCTATTGGTTAAAAAATGA
GCTGATTTAACAAAAATTTAACGCGAATTTTAACAAAATATTAACGTTTACAATTTCCCATTCGCCATTC
AGGCTGCGCAACTGTTGGGAAGGGCGATCGGTGCGGGCCTCTTCGCTATTACGCCAGCCCAAGCTACCAT
GATAAGTAAGTAATATTAAGGTACGGGAGGTACTTGGAGCGGCCGCAATAAAATATCTTTATTTTCATTA
CATCTGTGTGTTGGTTTTTTGTGTGAATCGATAGTACTAACATACGCTCTCCATCAAAACAAAACGAAAC
AAAACAAACTAGCAAAATAGGCTGTCCCCAGTGCAAGTGCAGGTGCCAGAACATTTCTCTATCGATA
Features (pLannotate 1.2.2; 13 found; start..end, strand, type, name):
    259..468     +  CDS            C9orf85 (fragment): CI085_HUMAN - Experimental evidence at protein level: Swiss-Prot protein existence level 1. From Homo sapiens (Human).
   1552..1569    +  promoter       minP (fragment): minimal TATA-box promoter with low basal activity
   1600..3252    +  CDS            luciferase: firefly luciferase; luc+; enhanced luc+ version of the luciferase gene
   3293..3414    -  polyA_signal   SV40 poly(A) signal: SV40 polyadenylation signal
   3437..3505    -  CDS            large T antigen (fragment): large T antigen from SV40 (simian virus 40)
   3576..3701    +  CDS            TcR (fragment): tetracycline efflux protein; tet; confers resistance to tetracycline
   3881..4469    -  rep_origin     ori: high-copy-number ColE1/pMB1/pBR322/pUC origin of replication
   4640..5500    -  CDS            AmpR: β-lactamase; bla; confers resistance to ampicillin, carbenicillin, and related antibiotics
   5501..5605    -  promoter       AmpR promoter: bla
   5632..6087    +  rep_origin     f1 ori (sequence partly withheld): f1 bacteriophage origin of replication; arrow indicates direction of (+) strand synthesis
   6092..6159    -  CDS            lacZα (fragment): LacZα fragment of β-galactosidase; lacZ fragment
   6218..6266    +  polyA_signal   poly(A) signal: synthetic polyadenylation signal
   6280..6371    +  misc_feature   pause site: RNA polymerase II transcriptional pause signal from the human α2 globin gene
