[The description below was written by a language model from this plasmid's Addgene catalogue record and pLannotate feature annotations shown in this document.]
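Description:
P-miR-145 (pTransluc-miR-145-1) is a firefly luciferase reporter plasmid built on the pTransluc backbone (about 4.8 kb without insert; the full depositor sequence is about 6.4 kb). It carries roughly 1.5 kb of human genomic sequence from immediately 5' of the miR-145 gene (MIR145), cloned between NheI and BglII sites that both remain intact. In bacteria the plasmid is maintained at high copy from a ColE1/pUC-type origin and selected with ampicillin through the β-lactamase gene and its native promoter. An f1 phage origin is also present. Short annotated fragments of TcR, lacZα and SV40 large T antigen look like backbone remnants rather than functional elements.

The upstream miR-145 region occupies the stretch ahead of a fragment of a minimal TATA-box promoter, which is followed by the enhanced luc+ firefly luciferase coding sequence and an SV40 polyadenylation signal. A synthetic poly(A) signal and an RNA polymerase II transcriptional pause site from the human α2 globin gene lie upstream of the insert, an arrangement commonly used to block read-through transcription from the backbone and keep background reporter signal low. Luciferase output should therefore reflect the regulatory activity of the cloned miR-145 5' region in transfected mammalian cells. A "C9orf85" fragment annotated within the insert is most likely a chance similarity match, not a designed coding element.

The depositor notes an A-to-G change, attributed to a SNP in the H9 human embryonic stem cells used as source material. The associated study concerns miR-145 and the pluripotency factors OCT4, SOX2 and KLF4, which is consistent with use of the plasmid to assay transcriptional control of the miR-145 promoter.
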