Addgene plasmid #21496: P-miR-145 (pTransluc-miR-145-1)
Depositing lab: Kenneth Kosik. Depositing organization: University of California, Santa Barbara. Publication: MicroRNA-145 regulates OCT4, SOX2, and KLF4 and represses pluripotency in human embryonic stem cells. Xu N, Papagiannakopoulos T, Pan G, Thomson JA, Kosik KS. Cell. 2009 May 15. 137(4):647-58. 10.1016/j.cell.2009.02.038 PubMed 19409607.
Backbone
  Vector backbone: pTransluc (Panomics)
  Backbone size w/o insert (bp): 4800
  Vector type: Luciferase
Growth in bacteria
  Bacterial resistance: Ampicillin, 100 μg/mL
  Growth temperature: 37°C
  Growth strain: DH5alpha
  Growth instructions: DH5alpha
  Copy number: High Copy
Gene/Insert
  Gene/Insert name: 1.5kb 5' of miR-145
  Species: H. sapiens (human)
  Insert size (bp): 1500
  Entrez Gene: MIR145 (a.k.a. MIRN145, miR-145, miRNA145)
  Cloning method: Restriction Enzyme; 5′ cloning site NheI (not destroyed); 3′ cloning site Bgl II (not destroyed)
  Sequencing primers: 5′ ggtaccgagctcttacgcgt sequencing primer sequence
Terms and licenses: Academic/Nonprofit Terms; Industry Terms: Not Available to Industry
Depositor comments: Plasmid 21496: P-miR-145 (pTransluc-miR-145-1) has a mutation in the miR-145 sequence resulting in A to G mutation. The mutation is a SNP from the human ES cells H9.
How to cite: P-miR-145 (pTransluc-miR-145-1) was a gift from Kenneth Kosik (Addgene plasmid # 21496 ; http://n2t.net/addgene:21496 ; RRID:Addgene_21496)
