>Addgene plasmid #21496 | P-miR-145 (pTransluc-miR-145-1) | addgene partial sequence | sequence record 27194 | 21496 with LucNrev
CGCCGGGCCTTTCTTTATGTTTTTGGCGTCTTCCATGGTGGCTTTACCAACAGTACCGGAATGCCAAGCT
TCCATTATATACCCAGATCTCCGTGTCCCTAAGGACCAGCTGGAGTTCTCTTCTGCATCCAGCCCCATCT
GTAGCAGCCAGGGTGGGGTGCCACACGTCGCCGGATGTGGCTTATTGCTCTGGGGGGGAGTAGCGACCGG
AACTTCAATTGCCCTGAAAAGTACCGGAAACCCTCTGGCGCCCCCACCCCCAGGACTGCCCTCTGCTGTC
TGCACGGCTCATGTGTATTCCCCAGTCTCCTGCCAGAGGGGTGGATTTAAACCAACCATTCAGTTCCTAG
CCTGGGTTTGGCAACTTCCTCTCTGATAACCTCCAGTAAGTCACTTAACCCCTGAGCCTTGGCCTTCTTT
AATTATAAAATGCATGAGTCCACGACCTACTGGAGAGGTGAGATGAATAAGATTGGGGGAAGGGGGTAGG
AGGAAGGAAGCCTGTAGTATTAATGGCAAGTGTCCGGGTCTGTCTTTGCTAAAAGTGACCTGAGATGTAA
AGACAAGATGGGAGCAGAATTTAGAATGTTCTCCTCCTGCTCCTCGGTCCCAGGTTCCATAATCACATGC
AATGGGTAAAAACATGGATTTGAAGGCAGATTAGGGTACAATCTCAGCTCAGCACAATCAATATGTGACT
TTAGGTGAGCTGCTTAATAAGCCTCAGTTTTTCTCATCTGT
